>Addgene plasmid #70130 | pNUT N6His K206E hTFNG | depositor full sequence | sequence record 125031 | pNUTN6His K206E hTFNG
GTGGTTTGTGCTAACCACGTCTGTCTTCACAGCTCTGTGTTGCCATGTGTGCTGAACAAAAAATAAAAAT
TATTATTGATTTTATATTTCGGGTGGCATCCCTGTGACCCCTCCCCAGTGATGAGGCTCGCCGTGGGAGC
CCTGCTGGTCTGCGCCGTTCTAGGGCTGTGTCTGGCTGTCCCTGATAAACATCATCATCATCATCATATC
GAGGGAAGGGTCCCTGATAAAACTGTGAGATGGTGTGCAGTGTCGGAGCATGAGGCCACTAAGTGCCAGA
GTTTCCGCGACCATATGAAAAGCGTCATTCCATCCGATGGTCCCAGTGTTGCTTGTGTGAAGAAAGCCTC
CTACCTTGATTGCATCAGGGCCATTGCGGCAAACGAAGCGGATGCTGTGACACTGGATGCAGGTTTGGTG
TATGATGCTTACCTGGCTCCCAATAACCTGAAGCCTGTGGTGGCAGAGTTCTATGGGTCAAAAGAGGATC
CACAGACTTTCTATTATGCTGTTGCTGTGGTGAAGAAGGATAGTGGCTTCCAGATGAACCAGCTTCGAGG
CAAGAAGTCCTGCCACACGGGTCTAGGCAGGTCCGCTGGGTGGAACATCCCCATAGGCTTACTTTACTGT
GACTTACCTGAGCCACGTAAACCTCTTGAGAAAGCAGTGGCCAATTTCTTCTCGGGCAGCTGTGCCCCTT
GTGCGGATGGGACGGACTTCCCCCAGCTGTGTCAACTGTGTCCAGGGTGTGGCTGCTCCACCCTTAACCA
ATACTTCGGCTACTCGGGAGCCTTCAAGTGTCTGAAGGATGGTGCTGGGGATGTGGCCTTTGTCGAGCAC
TCGACTATATTTGAGAACTTGGCAAACAAGGCTGACAGGGACCAGTATGAGCTGCTTTGCCTGGACAACA
CCCGGAAGCCGGTAGATGAATACAAGGACTGCCACTTGGCCCAGGTCCCTTCTCATACCGTCGTGGCCCG
AAGTATGGGCGGCAAGGAGGACTTGATCTGGGAGCTTCTCAACCAGGCCCAGGAACATTTTGGCAAAGAC
AAATCAAAAGAATTCCAACTATTCAGCTCTCCTCATGGGAAGGACCTGCTGTTTAAGGACTCTGCCCACG
GGTTTTTAAAAGTCCCCCCCAGGATGGATGCCAAGATGTACCTGGGCTATGAGTATGTCACTGCCATCCG
GAATCTACGGGAAGGCACATGCCCAGAAGCCCCAACAGATGAATGCAAGCCTGTGAAGTGGTGTGCGCTG
AGCCACCACGAGAGGCTCAAGTGTGATGAGTGGAGTGTTAACAGTGTAGGGAAAATAGAGTGTGTATCAG
CAGAGACCACCGAAGACTGCATCGCCAAGATCATGAATGGAGAAGCTGATGCCATGAGCTTGGATGGAGG
GTTTGTCTACATAGCGGGCAAGTGTGGTCTGGTGCCTGTCTTGGCAGAAAACTACGATAAGAGCGATAAT
TGTGAGGATACACCAGAGGCAGGGTATTTTGCTGTAGCAGTGGTGAAGAAATCAGCTTCTGACCTCACCT
GGGACAATCTGAAAGGCAAGAAGTCCTGCCATACGGCAGTTGGCAGAACCGCTGGCTGGAACATCCCCAT
GGGCCTGCTCTACAATAAGATCAACCACTGCAGATTTGATGAATTTTTCAGTGAAGGTTGTGCCCCTGGG
TCTAAGAAAGACTCCAGTCTCTGTAAGCTGTGTATGGGCTCAGGCCTAAACCTGTGTGAACCCAACAACA
AAGAGGGATACTACGGCTACACAGGCGCTTTCAGGTGTCTGGTTGAGAAGGGAGATGTGGCCTTTGTGAA
ACACCAGACTGTCCCACAGAACACTGGGGGAAAAAACCCTGATCCATGGGCTAAGAATCTGAATGAAAAA
GACTATGAGTTGCTGTGCCTTGATGGTACCAGGAAACCTGTGGAGGAGTATGCGAACTGCCACCTGGCCA
GAGCCCCGAATCACGCTGTGGTCACACGGAAAGATAAGGAAGCTTGCGTCCACAAGATATTACGTCAACA
GCAGCACCTATTTGGAAGCGACGTAACTGACTGCTCGGGCAACTTTTGTTTGTTCCGGTCGGAAACCAAG
GACCTTCTGTTCAGAGATGACACAGTATGTTTGGCCAAACTTCATGACAGAAACACATATGAAAAATACT
TAGGAGAAGAATATGTCAAGGCTGTTGGTAACCTGAGAAAATGCTCCACCTCATCACTCCTGGAAGCCTG
CACTTTCCGTAGACCTTAAAATCTCAGAGGTAGGGCTGCCACCAAGGTGAAGATGGGAACGCAGATGATC
CATGAGTTTGCCCTGGTTTCACTGGCCCAACCTCTCCTGGCCCTGGAAGTTGCCACTCCAGTGCCCACCA
GCCTTGTCCTAATAAAATTAAGTTGCATCATTTTGTCTGACTAGGTGTCCTTCTATAATATTATGGGGTG
GAGGGGGGTGGTATGGAGCAAGGGGCAAGTTGGGAAGACAACCTGTAGGGCCTGCGGGGTCTATTGGGAA
CCAAGCTGGAGTGCAGTGGCACAATCTTGGCTCACTGCAATCTCCGCCTCCTGGGTTCAAGCGATTCTCC
TGCCTCAGCCTCCCGAGTTGTTGGGATTCCAGGCATGCATGACCAGGCTCAGCTAATTTTTGTTTTTTTG
GTAGAGACGGGGTTTCACCATATTGGCCAGGCTGGTCTCCAACTCCTAATCTCAGGTGATCTACCCACCT
TGGCCTCCCAAATTGCTGGGATTACAGGCGTGAACCACTGCTCCCTTCCCTGTCCTTCTGATTTTAAAAT
AACTATACCAGCAGGAGGACGTCCAGACACAGCATAGGCTACCTGGCCATGCCCAACCGGTGGGACATTT
GAGTTGCTTGCTTGGCACTGTCCTCTCATGCGTTGGGTCCACTCAGTAGATGCCTGTTGAATTCGTAATC
ATGTCATAGCTGTTTCCTGTGTGAAATTGTTATCCGCTCACAATTCCACACAACATACGAGCCGGAAGCA
TAAAGTGTAAAGCCTGGGGTGCCTAATGAGTGAGCTAACTCACATTAATTGCGTTGCGCTCACTGCCCGC
TTTCCAGTCGGGAAACCTGTCGTGCCAGCTGCATTAATGAATCGGCCAACGCGCGGGGAGAGGCGGTTTG
CGTATTGGGCGCTCTTCCGCTTCCTCGCTCACTGACTCGCTGCGCTCGGTCGTTCGGCTGCGGCGAGCGG
TATCAGCTCACTCAAAGGCGGTAATACGGTTATCCACAGAATCAGGGGATAACGCAGGAAAGAACATGTG
AGCAAAAGGCCAGCAAAAGGCCAGGAACCGTAAAAAGGCCGCGTTGCTGGCGTTTTTCCATAGGCTCCGC
CCCCCTGACGAGCATCACAAAAATCGACGCTCAAGTCAGAGGTGGCGAAACCCGACAGGACTATAAAGAT
ACCAGGCGTTTCCCCCTGGAAGCTCCCTCGTGCGCTCTCCTGTTCCGACCCTGCCGCTTACCGGATACCT
GTCCGCCTTTCTCCCTTCGGGAAGCGTGGCGCTTTCTCATAGCTCACGCTGTAGGTATCTCAGTTCGGTG
TAGGTCGTTCGCTCCAAGCTGGGCTGTGTGCACGAACCCCCCGTTCAGCCCGACCGCTGCGCCTTATCCG
GTAACTATCGTCTTGAGTCCAACCCGGTAAGACACGACTTATCGCCACTGGCAGCAGCCACTGGTAACAG
GATTAGCAGAGCGAGGTATGTAGGCGGTGCTACAGAGTTCTTGAAGTGGTGGCCTAACTACGGCTACACT
AGAAGAACAGTATTTGGTATCTGCGCTCTGCTGAAGCCAGTTACCTTCGGAAAAAGAGTTGGTAGCTCTT
GATCCGGCAAACAAACCACCGCTGGTAGCGGTGGTTTTTTTGTTTGCAAGCAGCAGATTACGCGCAGAAA
AAAAGGATCTCAAGAAGATCCTTTGATCTTTTCTACGGGGTCTGACGCTCAGTGGAACGAAAACTCACGT
TAAGGGATTTTGGTCATGAGATTATCAAAAAGGATCTTCACCTAGATCCTTTTAAATTAAAAATGAAGTT
TTAAATCAATCTAAAGTATATATGAGTAAACTTGGTCTGACAGTTACCAATGCTTAATCAGTGAGGCACC
TATCTCAGCGATCTGTCTATTTCGTTCATCCATAGTTGCCTGACTCCCCGTCGTGTAGATAACTACGATA
CGGGAGGGCTTACCATCTGGCCCCAGTGCTGCAATGATACCGCGAGACCCACGCTCACCGGCTCCAGATT
TATCAGCAATAAACCAGCCAGCCGGAAGGGCCGAGCGCAGAAGTGGTCCTGCAACTTTATCCGCCTCCAT
CCAGTCTATTAATTGTTGCCGGGAAGCTAGAGTAAGTAGTTCGCCAGTTAATAGTTTGCGCAACGTTGTT
GCCATTGCTACAGGCATCGTGGTGTCACGCTCGTCGTTTGGTATGGCTTCATTCAGCTCCGGTTCCCAAC
GATCAAGGCGAGTTACATGATCCCCCATGTTGTGCAAAAAAGCGGTTAGCTCCTTCGGTCCTCCGATCGT
TGTCAGAAGTAAGTTGGCCGCAGTGTTATCACTCATGGTTATGGCAGCACTGCATAATTCTCTTACTGTC
ATGCCATCCGTAAGATGCTTTTCTGTGACTGGTGAGTACTCAACCAAGTCATTCTGAGAATAGTGTATGC
GGCGACCGAGTTGCTCTTGCCCGGCGTCAATACGGGATAATACCGCGCCACATAGCAGAACTTTAAAAGT
GCTCATCATTGGAAAACGTTCTTCGGGGCGAAAACTCTCAAGGATCTTACCGCTGTTGAGATCCAGTTCG
ATGTAACCCACTCGTGCACCCAACTGATCTTCAGCATCTTTTACTTTCACCAGCGTTTCTGGGTGAGCAA
AAACAGGAAGGCAAAATGCCGCAAAAAAGGGAATAAGGGCGACACGGAAATGTTGAATACTCATACTCTT
CCTTTTTCAATATTATTGAAGCATTTATCAGGGTTATTGTCTCATGAGCGGATACATATTTGAATGTATT
TAGAAAAATAAACAAATAGGGGTTCCGCGCACATTTCCCCGAAAAGTGCCACCTGACGTCTAAGAAACCA
TTATTATCATGACATTAACCTATAAAAATAGGCGTATCACGAGGCCCTTTCGTCTCGCGCGTTTCGGTGA
TGACGGTGAAAACCTCTGACACATGCAGCTCCCGGAGACGGTCACAGCTTGTCTGTAAGCGGATGCCGGG
AGCAGACAAGCCCGTCAGGGCGCGTCAGCGGGTGTTGGCGGGTGTCGGGGCTGGCTTAACTATGCGGCAT
CAGAGCAGATTGTACTGAGAGTGCACCATATGCGGTGTGAAATACCGCACAGATGCGTAAGGAGAAAATA
CCGCATCAGGCGCCATTCGCCATTCAGGCTGCGCAACTGTTGGGAAGGGCGATCGGTGCGGGCCTCTTCG
CTATTACGCCAGCTGGCGAAAGGGGGATGTGCTGCAAGGCGATTAAGTTGGGTAACGCCAGGGTTTTCCC
AGTCACGACGTTGTAAAACGACGGCCAGTGCCAAGCTTGCATGCCTGCAGGTCGACGCTCTCCCTTATGC
GACTCCTGCATTAGGAAGCAGCCCAGTAGTAGGTTGAGGCCGTTGAGCACCGCCGCCGCAAGGAATGGTG
CATGCAAGGAGATGGCGCCCAACAGTCCCCCGGCCACGGGGCCTGCCACCATACCCACGCCGAAACAAGC
GCTCATGAGCCCGAAGTGGCGAGCCCGATCTTCCCCATCGGTGATGTCGGCGATATAGGCGCCAGCAACC
GCACCTGTGGCGCCGGTGATGCCGGCCACGATGCGTCCGGCGTAGAGGATCTCTGACGGAAGGAAAGAAG
TCAGAAGGCAAAAACGAGAGTAACTCCACAGTAGCTCCAAATTCTTTATAAGGGTCAATGTCCATGCCCC
AAAGCCACCCAAGGCACAGCTTGGAGGCTTGAACAGTGGGACATGTACAAGAGATGATTAGGCAGAGGTG
AAAAAGTTGCATGGTGCTGGTGCGCAGACCAATTTATGCCTACAGCCTCCTAATACAAAGACCTTTAACC
TAATCTCCTCCCCCAGCTCCTCCCAGTCCTTAAACACACAGTCTTTGAAGTAGGCCTCAAGGTCGGTCGT
TGACATTGCTGGGAGTCCAAGAGTCCTCTTATGTAAGACCTTGGGCAGGATCTGATGGGCGTTCACGGTG
GTCTCCATGCAACGTGCAGAGGTGAAGCGAAGTGCACACGGACCGGCAGATGAGAAGGCACAGACGGGGA
GACCGCGTAAAGAGAGGTGCGCCCCGTGGTCGGCTGGAACGGCAGACGGAGAAGGGGACGAGAGAGTCCC
AAGCGGCCCCGCGAGGGGTCGTCCGCGGGATTCAGCGCCGACGGGACGTAAACAAAGGACGTCCCGCGAA
GGATCTAAAGCCAGCAAAAGTCCCATGGTCTTATAAAAATGCATAGCTTTAGGAGGGGAGCAGAGAACTT
GAAAGCATCTTCCTGTTAGTCTTTCTTCTCGTAGACTTCAAACTTATACTTGATGCCTTTTTCCTCCTGG
ACCTCAGAGAGGACGCCTGGGTATTCTGGGAGAAGTTTATATTTCCCCAAATCAATTTCTGGGAAAAACG
TGTCACTTTCAAATTCCTGCATGATCCTTGTCACAAAGAGTCTGAGGTGGCCTGGTTGATTCATGGCTTC
CTGGTAAACAGAACTGCCTCCGACTATCCAAACCATGTCTACTTTACTTGCCAATTCCGGTTGTTCAATA
AGTCTTAAGGCATCATCCAAACTTTTGGCAAGAAAATGAGCTCCTCGTGGTGGTTCTTTGAGTTCTCTAC
TGAGAACTATATTAATTCTGTCCTTTAAAGGTCGATTCTTCTCAGGAATGGAGAACCAGGTTTTCCTACC
CATAATCACCAGATTCTGTTTACCTTCCACTGAAGAGGTTGTGGTCATTCTTTGGAAGTACTTGAACTCG
TTCCTGAGCGGAGGCCAGGGTCGGTCTCCGTTCTTGCCAATCCCCATATTTTGGGACACGGCGACGATGC
AGTTCAATGGTCGAACCATGATGGCAATTCTAGAATCGATAAGCTTTTTGCAAAAGCCTAGGCCTCCAAA
AAAGCCTCCTCACTACTTCTGGAATAGCTCAGAGGCCGAGGCGGCCTCGGCCTCTGCATAAATAAAAAAA
ATTAGTCAGCCATGGGGCGGAGAATGGGCGGAACTGGGCGGAGTTAGGGGCGGGATGGGCGGAGTTAGGG
GCGGGACTATGGTTGCTGACTAATTGAGATGCATGCTTTGCATACTTCTGCCTGCTGGGGAGCCTGGGGA
CTTTCCACACCTGGTTGCTGACTAATTGAGATGCATGCTTTGCATACTTCTGCCTGCTGGGGAGCCTGGG
GACTTTCCACACCCTAACTGACACACATTCCACAGCTGGTTCTTTCCGCCTCAGAAGGTACCTTGGTTTT
TAAAACCAGCCTGGAGTAGAGCAGATGGGTTAAGGTGAGTGACCCCTCAGCCCTGGACATTCTTAGATGA
GCCCCCTCAGGAGTAGAGAATAATGTTGAGATGAGTTCTGTTGGCTAAAATAATCAAGGCTAGTCTTTAT
AAAACTGTCTCCTCTTCTCCTAGCTTCGATCCAGAGAGAGACCTGGGCGGAGCTGGTCGCTGCTCAGGAA
CTCCAGGAAAGGAGAAGCTGAGGTTACCACGCTGCGAATGGGTTTACGGAGATAGCTGGCTTTCCGGGGT
GAGTTCTCGTAAACTCCAGAGCAGCGATAGGCCGTAATATCGGGGAAAGCACTATAGGGACATGATGTTC
CACACGTCACATGGGTCGTCCTATCCGAGCCAGTCGTGCCAAAGGGGCGGTCCCGCTGTGCACACTGGCG
CTCCAGGGAGCTCTGCACTCCGCCCGAAAAGTGCGCTCGGCTCTGCCAAGGACGCGGGGCGCGTGACTAT
GCGTGGGCTGGAGCAACCGCCTGCTGGGTGCAAACCCTTTGCGCCCGGACTCGTCCAACGACTATAAAGA
GGGCAGGCTGTCCTCTAAGCGTCA
Features (pLannotate 1.2.2; 19 found; start..end, strand, type, name):
     91..120     +  polyA_signal   hGH poly(A) signal (fragment): human growth hormone polyadenylation signal
    121..2256    +  CDS            TF: TRFE_HUMAN - Experimental evidence at protein level: Swiss-Prot protein existence level 1. (Microbial infection) Serves as an iron source for Neisseria species, which capture the protein and extract its iron for their own use. From Homo sapiens (Human).
   2341..2933    +  polyA_signal   hGH poly(A) signal: human growth hormone polyadenylation signal
   2967..2983    -  protein_bind   lac operator: The lac repressor binds to the lac operator to inhibit transcription in E. coli. This inhibition can be relieved by adding lactose or isopropyl-β-D-thiogalactopyranoside (IPTG). lac repressor encoded by lacI
   2991..3021    -  promoter       lac promoter: promoter for the E. coli lac operon
   3036..3057    -  protein_bind   CAP binding site: CAP binding activates transcription in the presence of cAMP. E. coli catabolite activator protein
   3070..3162    -  CDS            lacI (fragment): lac repressor; lacI; The lac repressor binds to the lac operator to inhibit transcription in E. coli. This inhibition can be relieved by adding lactose or isopropyl-β-D-thiogalactopyranoside (IPTG).
   3345..3933    -  rep_origin     ori: high-copy-number ColE1/pMB1/pBR322/pUC origin of replication
   4104..4964    -  CDS            AmpR: β-lactamase; bla; confers resistance to ampicillin, carbenicillin, and related antibiotics
   4965..5069    -  promoter       AmpR promoter: bla
   5164..5199    +  CDS            rop (fragment): Rop protein, which maintains plasmids at low copy number; rop
   5301..5400    +  misc_feature   bom (fragment): basis of mobility region from pBR322
   5406..5560    -  CDS            lacZα (fragment): LacZα fragment of β-galactosidase; lacZ fragment
   5580..5861    -  CDS            TcR (fragment): tetracycline efflux protein; tet; confers resistance to tetracycline
   5853..5945    -  CDS            C (fragment): CAPSD_HBVCP - Experimental evidence at protein level: Swiss-Prot protein existence level 1. Encapsidates hepatitis delta genome. From Chimpanzee hepatitis B virus (isolate United Kingdom/LSH/1988) (HBVcpz).
   5938..5998    -  ncRNA          HBV epsilon: Accession: RF01047 - HBV RNA encapsidation signal epsilon
   6011..6448    -  CDS            X (fragment): X_HBVA3 - Experimental evidence at protein level: Swiss-Prot protein existence level 1. Multifunctional protein that plays a role in silencing host antiviral defenses and promoting viral transcription. Does not seem to be essential for HBV infection. May be directly involved in development of cirrhosis and liver cancer (hepatocellular carcinoma). Most of cytosolic activities involve modulation of cytosolic calcium. The effect on apoptosis is controversial depending on the cell types in which the studies have been conducted. May induce apoptosis by localizing in mitochondria and causing loss of
   6526..7089    -  CDS            DHFR: mouse dihydrofolate reductase; Mus musculus Dhfr
   7117..7474    -  promoter       SV40 promoter: SV40 enhancer and early promoter
