[The description below was written by a language model from this plasmid's Addgene catalogue record and pLannotate feature annotations shown in this document.]
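Description:
pNUT N6His K206E hTFNG is a mammalian expression plasmid built on the pNUT backbone for production of a recombinant, mutated human serum transferrin (TF). It is propagated in E. coli through a high-copy ColE1/pUC-type origin with ampicillin resistance (AmpR). Selection in mammalian cells uses methotrexate, conferred by a mouse dihydrofolate reductase (DHFR) cassette. In the feature table, the SV40 enhancer/early promoter lies immediately upstream of DHFR on the reverse strand, followed by hepatitis B virus-derived fragments (partial X and core sequences and the epsilon element), which probably supply 3′ processing signals for that cassette. Remnants of lac, rop, bom and tetracycline-resistance sequences are cloning vector leftovers.

The roughly 2.1 kb transferrin coding sequence was inserted at a SmaI site and is followed by a human growth hormone polyadenylation signal. The catalogue lists SV40 as the promoter, but the only annotated SV40 promoter is the one next to DHFR, and no promoter is annotated directly upstream of the TF open reading frame, so the element driving the insert is not resolved by the table. The deposited sequence (about 8.1 kb) is also shorter than the stated total size (about 9.5 kb).

The encoded protein has an N-terminal signal peptide for secretion, a four-residue linker, a six-histidine tag and a Factor Xa cleavage site for tag removal. Asn413Asp and Asn611Asp remove the N-linked glycosylation sites, and Lys206Glu locks the N-lobe so that it cannot release iron. According to the depositor, the plasmid was transfected into BHK cells to express, purify and characterise this mutant.
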