Addgene plasmid #70130: pNUT N6His K206E hTFNG
Purpose: Expresses N-His tagged nonglycosylated human serum transferrin unable to release iron from the N-lobe
Depositing lab: Ross MacGillivray & Anne Mason. Depositing organization: University of British Columbia. Publication: Dual role of Lys206-Lys296 interaction in human transferrin N-lobe: iron-release trigger and anion-binding site. He QY, Mason AB, Tam BM, MacGillivray RT, Woodworth RC. Biochemistry. 1999 Jul 27;38(30):9704-11. 10.1021/bi990134t PubMed 10423249.
Backbone
  Vector backbone: pNUT
  Backbone size w/o insert (bp): 7400
  Total vector size (bp): 9540
  Vector type: Mammalian Expression
  Selectable markers: Methotrexate
Growth in bacteria
  Bacterial resistance: Ampicillin, 100 μg/mL
  Growth temperature: 37°C
  Growth strain: DH5alpha
  Copy number: Unknown
Gene/Insert
  Gene/Insert name: mutated human serum transferrin (alt name: K206E or N-locked hTF)
  Species: H. sapiens (human)
  Insert size (bp): 2136
  Mutation: changed Lys206 to a glutamic acid, Asn413Asp, Asn611Asp
  GenBank ID: AF28814
  Entrez Gene: TF (a.k.a. HEL-S-71p, PRO1557, PRO2086, TFQTL1)
  Promoter: SV40
  Tag / fusion protein: N-terminal signal peptide, 4 aa link, 6 His, Factor Xa cleavage site (N terminal on backbone)
  Cloning method: Restriction Enzyme; 5′ cloning site SmaI (not destroyed); 3′ cloning site SmaI (not destroyed)
  Sequencing primers: 5′ CCTTTGCGCCCGGACTCG; 3′ GTGGCAACTTCCAGGGCC
Resource information
  A portion of this plasmid was derived from a plasmid made by: The laboratory of Dr. Ross T.A. MacGillivray at UBC in Vancouver Canada
Terms and licenses: Academic/Nonprofit Terms; Industry Terms: Not Available to Industry
Depositor comments: The MacGillivray lab constructed the plasmid with funds from my NIH grant . They sent it to my lab for transfection of BHK cells, expression, purification and characterization of the inserted mutant
How to cite: pNUT N6His K206E hTFNG was a gift from Ross MacGillivray & Anne Mason (Addgene plasmid # 70130 ; http://n2t.net/addgene:70130 ; RRID:Addgene_70130)
