>Addgene plasmid #70130 | pNUT N6His K206E hTFNG | addgene partial sequence | sequence record 129394 | pNUT-R 5'-GTGGCAACTTCCAGGGCC-3'
GCCACCCCTAGAGTCGACTCAATCAATCAGCGGCCGCCCTCGAGCTATTAAGGTCTACGGAAAGTGCAGG
CTTCCAGGAGTGATGAGGTGGAGCATTTTCTCAGGTTACCAACAGCCTTGACATATTCTTCTCCTAAGTA
TTTTTCATATGTGTTTCTGTCATGAAGTTTGGCCAAACATACTGTGTCATCTCTGAACAGAAGGTCCTTG
GTTTCCGACCGGAACAAACAAAAGTTGCCCGAGCAGTCAGTTACGTCGCTTCCAAATAGGTGCTGCTGTT
GACGTAATATCTTGTGGACGCAAGCTTCCTTATCTTTCCGTGTGACCACAGCGTGATTCGGGGCTCTGGC
CAGGTGGCAGTTCGCATACTCCTCCACAGGTTTCCTGGTACCATCAAGGCACAGCAACTCATAGTCTTTT
TCATTCAGATTCTTAGCCCATGGATCAGGGTTTTTTCCCCCAGTGTTCTGTGGGACAGTCTGGTGTTTCA
CAAAGGCCACATCTCCCTTCTCAACCAGACACCTGAAAGCGCCTGTGTAGCCGTAGTATCCCTCTTTGTT
GTTGGGTTCACACAGGTTTAGGCCTGAGCCCATACACAGCTTACAGAGACTGGAGTCTTTCTTAGACCCA
GGGGCACAACCTTCACTGAAAAATTCATCAAATCTGCAGTGGTTGATCTTATTGTAGAGCAGGCCCATGG
GGATGTTCCAGCCAGCGGTTCTGCCAACTGCCGTATGGCAGGACTTCTTGCCTTTCAGATTGTCCCAGGT
GAGGTCAGAAGCTGATTTCTTCACCACTGCTACAGCAAAATACCCTGCCTCTGGTGTATCCTCACAATTA
TCGCTCTTATCGTAGTTT
