>Addgene plasmid #70130 | pNUT N6His K206E hTFNG | addgene partial sequence | sequence record 129395 | pNUT-F 5'-CCTTTGCGCCCGGACTCG-3'
GCGTCACCCCTAGAGTCGACGCGGCCGCCCGGGAAGATGAGGCTCGCCGTGGGAGCCCTGCTGGTCTGCG
CCGTCCTAGGGCTGTGTCTGGCTGTCCCTGATAAACATCATCATCATCATCATATCGAGGGAAGGGTCCC
TGATAAAACTGTGAGATGGTGTGCAGTGTCGGAGCATGAGGCCACTAAGTGCCAGAGTTTCCGCGACCAT
ATGAAAAGCGTCATTCCATCCGATGGTCCCAGTGTTGCTTGTGTGAAGAAAGCCTCCTACCTTGATTGCA
TCAGGGCCATTGCGGCAAACGAAGCGGATGCTGTGACACTGGATGCAGGTTTGGTGTATGATGCTTACCT
GGCTCCCAATAACCTGAAGCCTGTGGTGGCAGAGTTCTATGGGTCAAAAGAGGATCCACAGACTTTCTAT
TATGCTGTTGCTGTGGTGAAGAAGGATAGTGGCTTCCAGATGAACCAGCTTCGAGGCAAGAAGTCCTGCC
ACACGGGTCTAGGCAGGTCCGCTGGGTGGAACATCCCCATAGGCTTACTTTACTGTGACTTACCTGAGCC
ACGTAAACCTCTTGAGAAAGCAGTGGCCAATTTCTTCTCGGGCAGCTGTGCCCCTTGTGCGGATGGGACG
GACTTCCCCCAGCTGTGTCAACTGTGTCCAGGGTGTGGCTGCTCCACCCTTAACCAATACTTCGGCTACT
CGGGAGCCTTCAAGTGTCTGAAGGATGGTGCTGGGGATGTGGCCTTTGTCGAGCACTCGACTATATTTGA
GAACTTGGCAAACAAGGCTGACAGGGACCAGTATGAGCTGCTTTGCCTGGACAACACCCGGAAGCCGGTA
GATGAATACAAGGACTGCCACTTGGCCCAGGTCCCTTCTCATACCGTCGTGGCCC
